Addgene plasmid #78175: MXS_BidirectionalCAG
Purpose: Bidirectional CAG promoter (compatible with the MXS Chaining Kit)
Depositing lab: Pierre Neveu. Depositing organization: European Molecular Biology Laboratory (EMBL), Heidelberg. Publication: Bidirectional Promoter Engineering for Single Cell MicroRNA Sensors in Embryonic Stem Cells. Sladitschek HL, Neveu PA. PLoS One. 2016 May 6;11(5):e0155177. doi: 10.1371/journal.pone.0155177. eCollection 2016. PONE-D-16-09196 PubMed 27152616.
Backbone
  Vector backbone: modified MXS_chaining vector Addgene 62394
  Backbone size w/o insert (bp): 1930
  Total vector size (bp): 6230
  Vector type: Mammalian Expression, Synthetic Biology
Growth in bacteria
  Bacterial resistance: Ampicillin, 100 μg/mL
  Growth temperature: 37°C
  Growth strain: DH5alpha
  Copy number: High Copy
Gene/Insert
  Gene/Insert name: Bidirectional CAG Promoter
  Species: Synthetic
  Insert size (bp): 4280
  Cloning method: Restriction Enzyme; 5′ cloning site MluI (not destroyed); 3′ cloning site SalI (not destroyed)
  Sequencing primers: 5′ TTACCGCCTTTGAGTGAG; 3′ TTGTCTCATGAGCGGATAC
Terms and licenses: Academic/Nonprofit Terms; Industry Terms: Not Available to Industry
Depositor comments: Due to the repeated CAG promoter sequences, a SpeI + EcoRI digest is recommended to confirm the integrity of the chicken-actin/beta globin promoter fragments. Please see link to a diagnostic digest image in the Resource Information section above.
How to cite: MXS_BidirectionalCAG was a gift from Pierre Neveu (Addgene plasmid # 78175 ; http://n2t.net/addgene:78175 ; RRID:Addgene_78175)
