[The description below was written by a language model from this plasmid's Addgene catalogue record and pLannotate feature annotations shown in this document.]
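Description:
MXS_BidirectionalCAG is a promoter-part plasmid for mammalian expression and synthetic biology work, built on a modified MXS chaining vector so that it can be combined with other modules of the MXS Chaining Kit. The small bacterial backbone (about 1.9 kb of a roughly 6.2 kb total) carries only a high-copy ColE1/pUC-type origin and an ampicillin resistance gene (β-lactamase) under its own promoter. No mammalian selection marker, reporter or coding payload is annotated, consistent with its role as a building block rather than a finished expression construct.

The synthetic insert of about 4.3 kb, flanked by retained MluI and SalI sites, is a bidirectional CAG promoter. At its centre are four tandem copies of the human cytomegalovirus immediate early enhancer. On each side, facing outward in opposite orientations, sits a chicken β-actin promoter followed by the chimeric chicken β-actin/rabbit β-globin intron. The short "HBB" fragments called at the outer ends most likely reflect the β-globin exon sequence at the end of the CAG unit rather than a functional coding region. The shared enhancer array thus drives two divergent transcription units, allowing two genes placed on either side to be co-expressed from one locus. The associated publication applied such promoters to single-cell microRNA sensors in embryonic stem cells.

The two sequence records agree closely. The minus-strand β-actin promoter is annotated only in the depositor sequence, but the corresponding gap is present in the sequenced record. The depositor notes that the repeated CAG sequences make it advisable to verify the integrity of the promoter fragments by diagnostic digest.
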