Features (pLannotate 1.2.2; 13 found; start..end, strand, type, name):
     41..97      -  CDS            HBB (fragment): HBB_COLGU - Experimental evidence at transcript level: Swiss-Prot protein existence level 2. Involved in oxygen transport from the lung to the various peripheral tissues. From Colobus guereza (Mantled guereza) (Eastern black-and-white colobus monkey).
    101..1117    -  intron         chimeric intron: chimera between introns from chicken β-actin and rabbit β-globin
   1118..1394    -  promoter       chicken β-actin promoter: No description available
   1396..1775    -  enhancer       CMV enhancer: human cytomegalovirus immediate early enhancer
   1783..2162    -  enhancer       CMV enhancer: human cytomegalovirus immediate early enhancer
   2170..2549    -  enhancer       CMV enhancer: human cytomegalovirus immediate early enhancer
   2557..2936    -  enhancer       CMV enhancer: human cytomegalovirus immediate early enhancer
   2946..3222    +  promoter       chicken β-actin promoter: No description available
   3223..4239    +  intron         chimeric intron: chimera between introns from chicken β-actin and rabbit β-globin
   4237..4293    +  CDS            HBB (fragment): HBB_LEPEU - Experimental evidence at protein level: Swiss-Prot protein existence level 1. Involved in oxygen transport from the lung to the various peripheral tissues. From Lepus europaeus (European hare).
   4329..4433    +  promoter       AmpR promoter: bla
   4434..5294    +  CDS            AmpR: β-lactamase; bla; confers resistance to ampicillin, carbenicillin, and related antibiotics
   5465..6053    +  rep_origin     ori: high-copy-number ColE1/pMB1/pBR322/pUC origin of replication
>Addgene plasmid #78175 | MXS_BidirectionalCAG | depositor full sequence | sequence record 145791 | MXS_BidirectionalCAG sequence 6221 bps
CATGATATCAAACGCGAAGCTTACGCGTAACCTCGAGCCATGGAACGAATTCTTTGCCAAAATGATGAGA
CAGCACAATAACCAGCACGTTGCCCAGGAGCTGTAGGAAAAAGAAGAAGGCATGAACATGGTTAGCAGAG
GCTCTAGAGCCGCCGGTCACACGCCAGAAGCCGAACCCCGCCCTGCCCCGTCCCCCCCGAAGGCAGCCGT
CCCCCCGCGGACAGCCCCGAGGCTGGAGAGGGAGAAGGGGACGGCGGCGCGGCGACGCACGAAGGCCCTC
CCCGCCCATTTCCTTCCTGCCGGCGCCGCACCGCTTCGCCCCGCGCCCGCTAGAGGGGGTGCGGCGGCGC
CTCCCAGATTTCGGCTCCGCACAGATTTGGGACAAAGGAAGTCCCTGCGCCCTCTCGCACGATTACCATA
AAAGGCAATGGCTGCGGCTCGCCGCGCCTCGACAGCCGCCGGCGCTCCGGGGGCCGCCGCGCCCCTCCCC
CGAGCCCTCCCCGGCCCGAGGCGGCCCCGCCCCGCCCGGCACCCCCACCTGCCGCCACCCCCCGCCCGGC
ACGGCGAGCCCCGCGCCACGCCCCGTACGGAGCCCCGCACCCGAAGCCGGGCCGTGCTCAGCAACTCGGG
GAGGGGGGTGCAGGGGGGGTTGCAGCCCGACCGACGCGCCCACACCCCCTGCTCACCCCCCCACGCACAC
ACCCCGCACGCAGCCTTTGTTCCCCTCGCAGCCCCCCCCGCACCGCGGGGCACCGCCCCCGGCCGCGCTC
CCCTCGCGCACACTGCGGAGCGCACAAAGCCCCGCGCCGCGCCCGCAGCGCTCACAGCCGCCGGGCAGCG
CGGAGCCGCACGCGGCGCTCCCCACGCACACACACACGCACGCACCCCCCGAGCCGCTCCCCCCGCACAA
AGGGCCCTCCCGGAGCCCCTCAAGGCTTTCACGCAGCCACAGAAAAGAAACAAGCCGTCATTAAACCAAG
CGCTAATTACAGCCCGGAGGAGAAGGGCCGTCCCGCCCGCTCACCTGTGGGAGTAACGCGGTCAGTCAGA
GCCGGGGCGGGCGGCGCGAGGCGGCGGCGGAGCGGGGCACGGGGCGAAGGCAGCGCGCAGCGACTCCCGC
CCGCCGCGCGCTTCGCTTTTTATAGGGCCGCCGCCGCCGCCGCCTCGCCATAAAAGGAAACTTTCGGAGC
GCGCCGCTCTGATTGGCTGCCGCCGCACCTCTCCGCCTCGCCCGCCCCGCCCCTCGCCCCGCCCCGCCCC
GCCTGGCGCGCGCCCCCCCCCCCCCCCCGCCCCCATCGCTGCACAAAATAATTAAAAAATAAATAAATAC
AAAATTGGGGGTGGGGAGGGGGGGGAGATGGGGAGAGTGAAGCAGAACGTGGGGCTCACCTCGACCATGG
TAATAGCGATGACTAATACGTAGATGTACTGCCAAGTAGGAAAGTCCCATAAGGTCATGTACTGGGCATA
ATGCCAGGCGGGCCATTTACCGTCATTGACGTCAATAGGGGGCGTACTTGGCATATGATACACTTGATGT
ACTGCCAAGTGGGCAGTTTACCGTAAATACTCCACCCATTGACGTCAATGGAAAGTCCCTATTGGCGTTA
CTATGGGAACATACGTCATTATTGACGTCAATGGGCGGGGGTCGTTGGGCGGTCAGCCAGGCGGGCCATT
TACCGTAAGTTATGTAACGCGGAACTCCATATATGGGCTATGAACTAATGACCCCGTAATTGATTACTAT
TAATAACTAGTCAATAATCAATGTCGAGAACCCATGGTAATAGCGATGACTAATACGTAGATGTACTGCC
AAGTAGGAAAGTCCCATAAGGTCATGTACTGGGCATAATGCCAGGCGGGCCATTTACCGTCATTGACGTC
AATAGGGGGCGTACTTGGCATATGATACACTTGATGTACTGCCAAGTGGGCAGTTTACCGTAAATACTCC
ACCCATTGACGTCAATGGAAAGTCCCTATTGGCGTTACTATGGGAACATACGTCATTATTGACGTCAATG
GGCGGGGGTCGTTGGGCGGTCAGCCAGGCGGGCCATTTACCGTAAGTTATGTAACGCGGAACTCCATATA
TGGGCTATGAACTAATGACCCCGTAATTGATTACTATTAATAACTAGTCAATAATCAATGTCGAGAACCC
ATGGTAATAGCGATGACTAATACGTAGATGTACTGCCAAGTAGGAAAGTCCCATAAGGTCATGTACTGGG
CATAATGCCAGGCGGGCCATTTACCGTCATTGACGTCAATAGGGGGCGTACTTGGCATATGATACACTTG
ATGTACTGCCAAGTGGGCAGTTTACCGTAAATACTCCACCCATTGACGTCAATGGAAAGTCCCTATTGGC
GTTACTATGGGAACATACGTCATTATTGACGTCAATGGGCGGGGGTCGTTGGGCGGTCAGCCAGGCGGGC
CATTTACCGTAAGTTATGTAACGCGGAACTCCATATATGGGCTATGAACTAATGACCCCGTAATTGATTA
CTATTAATAACTAGTCAATAATCAATGTCGAGAACCCATGGTAATAGCGATGACTAATACGTAGATGTAC
TGCCAAGTAGGAAAGTCCCATAAGGTCATGTACTGGGCATAATGCCAGGCGGGCCATTTACCGTCATTGA
CGTCAATAGGGGGCGTACTTGGCATATGATACACTTGATGTACTGCCAAGTGGGCAGTTTACCGTAAATA
CTCCACCCATTGACGTCAATGGAAAGTCCCTATTGGCGTTACTATGGGAACATACGTCATTATTGACGTC
AATGGGCGGGGGTCGTTGGGCGGTCAGCCAGGCGGGCCATTTACCGTAAGTTATGTAACGCGGAACTCCA
TATATGGGCTATGAACTAATGACCCCGTAATTGATTACTATTAATAACTAGTCAATAATCAATGTCGAGC
CATGGTCGAGGTGAGCCCCACGTTCTGCTTCACTCTCCCCATCTCCCCCCCCTCCCCACCCCCAATTTTG
TATTTATTTATTTTTTAATTATTTTGTGCAGCGATGGGGGCGGGGGGGGGGGGGGGGCGCGCGCCAGGCG
GGGCGGGGCGGGGCGAGGGGCGGGGCGGGCGAGGCGGAGAGGTGCGGCGGCAGCCAATCAGAGCGGCGCG
CTCCGAAAGTTTCCTTTTATGGCGAGGCGGCGGCGGCGGCGGCCCTATAAAAAGCGAAGCGCGCGGCGGG
CGGGAGTCGCTGCGCGCTGCCTTCGCCCCGTGCCCCGCTCCGCCGCCGCCTCGCGCCGCCCGCCCCGGCT
CTGACTGACCGCGTTACTCCCACAGGTGAGCGGGCGGGACGGCCCTTCTCCTCCGGGCTGTAATTAGCGC
TTGGTTTAATGACGGCTTGTTTCTTTTCTGTGGCTGCGTGAAAGCCTTGAGGGGCTCCGGGAGGGCCCTT
TGTGCGGGGGGAGCGGCTCGGGGGGTGCGTGCGTGTGTGTGTGCGTGGGGAGCGCCGCGTGCGGCTCCGC
GCTGCCCGGCGGCTGTGAGCGCTGCGGGCGCGGCGCGGGGCTTTGTGCGCTCCGCAGTGTGCGCGAGGGG
AGCGCGGCCGGGGGCGGTGCCCCGCGGTGCGGGGGGGGCTGCGAGGGGAACAAAGGCTGCGTGCGGGGTG
TGTGCGTGGGGGGGTGAGCAGGGGGTGTGGGCGCGTCGGTCGGGCTGCAACCCCCCCTGCACCCCCCTCC
CCGAGTTGCTGAGCACGGCCCGGCTTCGGGTGCGGGGCTCCGTACGGGGCGTGGCGCGGGGCTCGCCGTG
CCGGGCGGGGGGTGGCGGCAGGTGGGGGTGCCGGGCGGGGCGGGGCCGCCTCGGGCCGGGGAGGGCTCGG
GGGAGGGGCGCGGCGGCCCCCGGAGCGCCGGCGGCTGTCGAGGCGCGGCGAGCCGCAGCCATTGCCTTTT
ATGGTAATCGTGCGAGAGGGCGCAGGGACTTCCTTTGTCCCAAATCTGTGCGGAGCCGAAATCTGGGAGG
CGCCGCCGCACCCCCTCTAGCGGGCGCGGGGCGAAGCGGTGCGGCGCCGGCAGGAAGGAAATGGGCGGGG
AGGGCCTTCGTGCGTCGCCGCGCCGCCGTCCCCTTCTCCCTCTCCAGCCTCGGGGCTGTCCGCGGGGGGA
CGGCTGCCTTCGGGGGGGACGGGGCAGGGCGGGGTTCGGCTTCTGGCGTGTGACCGGCGGCTCTAGAGCC
TCTGCTAACCATGTTCATGCCTTCTTCTTTTTCCTACAGCTCCTGGGCAACGTGCTGGTTATTGTGCTGT
CTCATCATTTTGGCAAAGAATTCGTCGACAAGCTTCTCGACCAATTCGGGGAAATGTGCGCGGAACCCCT
ATTTGTTTATTTTTCTAAATACATTCAAATATGTATCCGCTCATGAGACAATAACCCTGATAAATGCTTC
AATAATATTGAAAAAGGAAGAGTATGAGTATTCAACATTTCCGTGTCGCCCTTATTCCCTTTTTTGCGGC
ATTTTGCCTTCCTGTTTTTGCTCACCCAGAAACGCTGGTGAAAGTAAAAGATGCTGAAGATCAGTTGGGT
GCACGAGTGGGTTACATCGAACTGGATCTCAACAGCGGTAAGATCCTTGAGAGTTTTCGCCCCGAAGAAC
GTTTTCCAATGATGAGCACTTTTAAAGTTCTGCTATGTGGCGCGGTATTATCCCGTATTGACGCCGGGCA
AGAGCAACTCGGTCGCCGCATACACTATTCTCAGAATGACTTGGTTGAGTACTCACCAGTCACAGAAAAG
CATCTTACGGATGGCATGACAGTAAGAGAATTATGCAGTGCTGCCATAACCATGAGTGATAACACTGCGG
CCAACTTACTTCTGACAACGATCGGAGGACCGAAGGAGCTAACCGCTTTTTTGCACAACATGGGGGATCA
TGTAACTCGCCTTGATCGTTGGGAACCGGAGCTGAATGAAGCCATACCAAACGACGAGCGTGACACCACG
ATGCCTGTAGCAATGGCAACAACGTTGCGCAAACTATTAACTGGCGAACTACTTACTCTAGCTTCCCGGC
AACAATTAATAGACTGGATGGAGGCGGATAAAGTTGCAGGACCACTTCTGCGCTCGGCCCTTCCGGCTGG
CTGGTTTATTGCTGATAAATCTGGAGCCGGTGAGCGTGGGTCTCGCGGTATCATTGCAGCACTGGGGCCA
GATGGTAAGCCCTCCCGTATCGTAGTTATCTACACGACGGGGAGTCAGGCAACTATGGATGAACGAAATA
GACAGATCGCTGAGATAGGTGCCTCACTGATTAAGCATTGGTAACTGTCAGACCAAGTTTACTCATATAT
ACTTTAGATTGATTTAAAACTTCATTTTTAATTTAAAAGGATCTAGGTGAAGATCCTTTTTGATAATCTC
ATGACCAAAATCCCTTAACGTGAGTTTTCGTTCCACTGAGCGTCAGACCCCGTAGAAAAGATCAAAGGAT
CTTCTTGAGATCCTTTTTTTCTGCGCGTAATCTGCTGCTTGCAAACAAAAAAACCACCGCTACCAGCGGT
GGTTTGTTTGCCGGATCAAGAGCTACCAACTCTTTTTCCGAAGGTAACTGGCTTCAGCAGAGCGCAGATA
CCAAATACTGTTCTTCTAGTGTAGCCGTAGTTAGGCCACCACTTCAAGAACTCTGTAGCACCGCCTACAT
ACCTCGCTCTGCTAATCCTGTTACCAGTGGCTGCTGCCAGTGGCGATAAGTCGTGTCTTACCGGGTTGGA
CTCAAGACGATAGTTACCGGATAAGGCGCAGCGGTCGGGCTGAACGGGGGGTTCGTGCACACAGCCCAGC
TTGGAGCGAACGACCTACACCGAACTGAGATACCTACAGCGTGAGCTATGAGAAAGCGCCACGCTTCCCG
AAGGGAGAAAGGCGGACAGGTATCCGGTAAGCGGCAGGGTCGGAACAGGAGAGCGCACGAGGGAGCTTCC
AGGGGGAAACGCCTGGTATCTTTATAGTCCTGTCGGGTTTCGCCACCTCTGACTTGAGCGTCGATTTTTG
TGATGCTCGTCAGGGGGGCGGAGCCTATGGAAAAACGCCAGCAACGCGGCCTTTTTACGGTTCCTGGCCT
TTTGCTGGCCTTTTGCTCACATGTTCTTTCCTGCGTTATCCCCTGATTCTGTGGATAACCGTATTACCGC
CTTTGAGTGAGCTGATACCGCTCGCCGCAGCCGAACGACCGAGCGCAGCGAGTCAGTGAGC
