Features (pLannotate 1.2.2; 12 found; start..end, strand, type, name):
     41..97      -  CDS            HBB (fragment): HBB_COLGU - Experimental evidence at transcript level: Swiss-Prot protein existence level 2. Involved in oxygen transport from the lung to the various peripheral tissues. From Colobus guereza (Mantled guereza) (Eastern black-and-white colobus monkey).
    101..1117    -  intron         chimeric intron: chimera between introns from chicken β-actin and rabbit β-globin
   1396..1775    -  enhancer       CMV enhancer: human cytomegalovirus immediate early enhancer
   1783..2162    -  enhancer       CMV enhancer: human cytomegalovirus immediate early enhancer
   2170..2549    -  enhancer       CMV enhancer: human cytomegalovirus immediate early enhancer
   2557..2936    -  enhancer       CMV enhancer: human cytomegalovirus immediate early enhancer
   2946..3223    +  promoter       chicken β-actin promoter: No description available
   3224..4240    +  intron         chimeric intron: chimera between introns from chicken β-actin and rabbit β-globin
   4238..4294    +  CDS            HBB (fragment): HBB_LEPEU - Experimental evidence at protein level: Swiss-Prot protein existence level 1. Involved in oxygen transport from the lung to the various peripheral tissues. From Lepus europaeus (European hare).
   4330..4434    +  promoter       AmpR promoter: bla
   4435..5295    +  CDS            AmpR: β-lactamase; bla; confers resistance to ampicillin, carbenicillin, and related antibiotics
   5466..6054    +  rep_origin     ori: high-copy-number ColE1/pMB1/pBR322/pUC origin of replication
>Addgene plasmid #78175 | MXS_BidirectionalCAG | addgene full sequence | sequence record 418763 | Addgene NGS Result
CATGATATCAAACGCGAAGCTTACGCGTAACCTCGAGCCATGGAACGAATTCTTTGCCAAAATGATGAGA
CAGCACAATAACCAGCACGTTGCCCAGGAGCTGTAGGAAAAAGAAGAAGGCATGAACATGGTTAGCAGAG
GCTCTAGAGCCGCCGGTCACACGCCAGAAGCCGAACCCCGCCCTGCCCCGTCCCCCCCGAAGGCAGCCGT
CCCCCCGCGGACAGCCCCGAGGCTGGAGAGGGAGAAGGGGACGGCGGCGCGGCGACGCACGAAGGCCCTC
CCCGCCCATTTCCTTCCTGCCGGCGCCGCACCGCTTCGCCCCGCGCCCGCTAGAGGGGGTGCGGCGGCGC
CTCCCAGATTTCGGCTCCGCACAGATTTGGGACAAAGGAAGTCCCTGCGCCCTCTCGCACGATTACCATA
AAAGGCAATGGCTGCGGCTCGCCGCGCCTCGACAGCCGCCGGCGCYCCGGGGGCCGCCGCGCCCCYCCCC
CGAGCCCYCCCCGGCCCGRGGCGGCCCCGCCCCGCCCGGCACCCCCACCTGCCGCCACCCCCCGCCCGGC
ACGGCGAGCCCCGCGCCACGCCCCGTACGGAGCCCCGCACCCGAAGCCGGGCCGTGCTCAGCAACTCGGG
GAGGGGGGTGCAGGGGGGGTTGCAGCCCGACCGACGCGCCCACACCCCCTGCTCACCCCCCCACGCACAC
ACCCCGCACGCAGCCTTTGTTCCCCTCGCAGCCCCCCCCGCACCGCGGGGCACCGCCCCCGGCCGCGCTC
CCCTCGCGCACACTGCGGAGCGCACAAAGCCCCGCGCCGCGCCCGCAGCGCTCACAGCCGCCGGGCAGCG
CGGAGCCGCACGCGGCGCTCCCCACGCACACACACACGCACGCACCCCCCGAGCCGCTCCCCCCGCACAA
AGGGCCCTCCCGGAGCCCCTCAAGGCTTTCACGCAGCCACAGAAAAGAAACAAGCCGTCATTAAACCAAG
CGCTAATTACAGCCCGGAGGAGAAGGGCCGTCCCGCCCGCTCACCTGTGGGAGTAACGCGGTCAGTCAGA
GCCGGGGCGGGCGGCGCGAGGCGGCGGCGGAGCGGGGCACGGGGCGAAGGCAGCGCGCAGCGACTCCCGC
CCGCCGCGCGCTTCGCTTTTTATAGGGCCGCCGCCGCCGCCGCCTCGCCATAAAAGGAAACTTTCGGAGC
GCGCCGCTCTGATTGGCTGCCGCCSCMCCYCYCCSCCYCSCCCCSCCCCCCCCCCCCCCCCCCCCCCCCC
CCCCGGCGCGCGCCCCCCCCCCCCCCCCGCCCCCATCGCTGCACAAAATAATTAAAAAATAAATAAATAC
AAAATTGGGGGTGGGGAGGGGGGGGAGATGGGGAGAGTGAAGCAGAACGTGGGGCTCACCTCGACCATGG
TAATAGCGATGACTAATACGTAGATGTACTGCCAAGTAGGAAAGTCCCATAAGGTCATGTACTGGGCATA
ATGCCAGGCGGGCCATTTACCGTCATTGACGTCAATAGGGGGCGTACTTGGCATATGATACACTTGATGT
ACTGCCAAGTGGGCAGTTTACCGTAAATACTCCACCCATTGACGTCAATGGAAAGTCCCTATTGGCGTTA
CTATGGGAACATACGTCATTATTGACGTCAATGGGCGGGGGTCGTTGGGCGGTCAGCCAGGCGGGCCATT
TACCGTAAGTTATGTAACGCGGAACTCCATATATGGGCTATGAACTAATGACCCCGTAATTGATTACTAT
TAATAACTAGTCAATAATCAATGTCGAGAACCCATGGTAATAGCGATGACTAATACGTAGATGTACTGCC
AAGTAGGAAAGTCCCATAAGGTCATGTACTGGGCATAATGCCAGGCGGGCCATTTACCGTCATTGACGTC
AATAGGGGGCGTACTTGGCATATGATACACTTGATGTACTGCCAAGTGGGCAGTTTACCGTAAATACTCC
ACCCATTGACGTCAATGGAAAGTCCCTATTGGCGTTACTATGGGAACATACGTCATTATTGACGTCAATG
GGCGGGGGTCGTTGGGCGGTCAGCCAGGCGGGCCATTTACCGTAAGTTATGTAACGCGGAACTCCATATA
TGGGCTATGAACTAATGACCCCGTAATTGATTACTATTAATAACTAGTCAATAATCAATGTCGAGAACCC
ATGGTAATAGCGATGACTAATACGTAGATGTACTGCCAAGTAGGAAAGTCCCATAAGGTCATGTACTGGG
CATAATGCCAGGCGGGCCATTTACCGTCATTGACGTCAATAGGGGGCGTACTTGGCATATGATACACTTG
ATGTACTGCCAAGTGGGCAGTTTACCGTAAATACTCCACCCATTGACGTCAATGGAAAGTCCCTATTGGC
GTTACTATGGGAACATACGTCATTATTGACGTCAATGGGCGGGGGTCGTTGGGCGGTCAGCCAGGCGGGC
CATTTACCGTAAGTTATGTAACGCGGAACTCCATATATGGGCTATGAACTAATGACCCCGTAATTGATTA
CTATTAATAACTAGTCAATAATCAATGTCGAGAACCCATGGTAATAGCGATGACTAATACGTAGATGTAC
TGCCAAGTAGGAAAGTCCCATAAGGTCATGTACTGGGCATAATGCCAGGCGGGCCATTTACCGTCATTGA
CGTCAATAGGGGGCGTACTTGGCATATGATACACTTGATGTACTGCCAAGTGGGCAGTTTACCGTAAATA
CTCCACCCATTGACGTCAATGGAAAGTCCCTATTGGCGTTACTATGGGAACATACGTCATTATTGACGTC
AATGGGCGGGGGTCGTTGGGCGGTCAGCCAGGCGGGCCATTTACCGTAAGTTATGTAACGCGGAACTCCA
TATATGGGCTATGAACTAATGACCCCGTAATTGATTACTATTAATAACTAGTCAATAATCAATGTCGAGC
CATGGTCGAGGTGAGCCCCACGTTCTGCTTCACTCTCCCCATCTCCCCCCCCTCCCCACCCCCAATTTTG
TATTTATTTATTTTTTAATTATTTTGTGCAGCGATGGGGGCGGGGGGGGGGGGGGGGCGCGCGCCRGGSG
GGGSGGGGSGGGGSGGGGGGGGGGGNGGGGSGRGGSGGRGRGGTGCGGCGGCAGCCAATCAGAGCGGCGC
GCTCCGAAAGTTTCCTTTTATGGCGAGGCGGCGGCGGCGGCGGCCCTATAAAAAGCGAAGCGCGCGGCGG
GCGGGAGTCGCTGCGCGCTGCCTTCGCCCCGTGCCCCGCTCCGCCGCCGCCTCGCGCCGCCCGCCCCGGC
TCTGACTGACCGCGTTACTCCCACAGGTGAGCGGGCGGGACGGCCCTTCTCCTCCGGGCTGTAATTAGCG
CTTGGTTTAATGACGGCTTGTTTCTTTTCTGTGGCTGCGTGAAAGCCTTGAGGGGCTCCGGGAGGGCCCT
TTGTGCGGGGGGAGCGGCTCGGGGGGTGCGTGCGTGTGTGTGTGCGTGGGGAGCGCCGCGTGCGGCTCCG
CGCTGCCCGGCGGCTGTGAGCGCTGCGGGCGCGGCGCGGGGCTTTGTGCGCTCCGCAGTGTGCGCGAGGG
GAGCGCGGCCGGGGGCGGTGCCCCGCGGTGCGGGGGGGGCTGCGAGGGGAACAAAGGCTGCGTGCGGGGT
GTGTGCGTGGGGGGGTGAGCAGGGGGTGTGGGCGCGTCGGTCGGGCTGCAACCCCCCCTGCACCCCCCTC
CCCGAGTTGCTGAGCACGGCCCGGCTTCGGGTGCGGGGCTCCGTACGGGGCGTGGCGCGGGGCTCGCCGT
GCCGGGCGGGGGGTGGCGGCAGGTGGGGGTGCCGGGCGGGGCGGGGCCGCCYCGGGCCGGGGRGGGCTCG
GGGGRGGGGCGCGGCGGCCCCCGGAGCGCCGGCGGCTGTCGAGGCGCGGCGAGCCGCAGCCATTGCCTTT
TATGGTAATCGTGCGAGAGGGCGCAGGGACTTCCTTTGTCCCAAATCTGTGCGGAGCCGAAATCTGGGAG
GCGCCGCCGCACCCCCTCTAGCGGGCGCGGGGCGAAGCGGTGCGGCGCCGGCAGGAAGGAAATGGGCGGG
GAGGGCCTTCGTGCGTCGCCGCGCCGCCGTCCCCTTCTCCCTCTCCAGCCTCGGGGCTGTCCGCGGGGGG
ACGGCTGCCTTCGGGGGGGACGGGGCAGGGCGGGGTTCGGCTTCTGGCGTGTGACCGGCGGCTCTAGAGC
CTCTGCTAACCATGTTCATGCCTTCTTCTTTTTCCTACAGCTCCTGGGCAACGTGCTGGTTATTGTGCTG
TCTCATCATTTTGGCAAAGAATTCGTCGACAAGCTTCTCGACCAATTCGGGGAAATGTGCGCGGAACCCC
TATTTGTTTATTTTTCTAAATACATTCAAATATGTATCCGCTCATGAGACAATAACCCTGATAAATGCTT
CAATAATATTGAAAAAGGAAGAGTATGAGTATTCAACATTTCCGTGTCGCCCTTATTCCCTTTTTTGCGG
CATTTTGCCTTCCTGTTTTTGCTCACCCAGAAACGCTGGTGAAAGTAAAAGATGCTGAAGATCAGTTGGG
TGCACGAGTGGGTTACATCGAACTGGATCTCAACAGCGGTAAGATCCTTGAGAGTTTTCGCCCCGAAGAA
CGTTTTCCAATGATGAGCACTTTTAAAGTTCTGCTATGTGGCGCGGTATTATCCCGTATTGACGCCGGGC
AAGAGCAACTCGGTCGCCGCATACACTATTCTCAGAATGACTTGGTTGAGTACTCACCAGTCACAGAAAA
GCATCTTACGGATGGCATGACAGTAAGAGAATTATGCAGTGCTGCCATAACCATGAGTGATAACACTGCG
GCCAACTTACTTCTGACAACGATCGGAGGACCGAAGGAGCTAACCGCTTTTTTGCACAACATGGGGGATC
ATGTAACTCGCCTTGATCGTTGGGAACCGGAGCTGAATGAAGCCATACCAAACGACGAGCGTGACACCAC
GATGCCTGTAGCAATGGCAACAACGTTGCGCAAACTATTAACTGGCGAACTACTTACTCTAGCTTCCCGG
CAACAATTAATAGACTGGATGGAGGCGGATAAAGTTGCAGGACCACTTCTGCGCTCGGCCCTTCCGGCTG
GCTGGTTTATTGCTGATAAATCTGGAGCCGGTGAGCGTGGGTCTCGCGGTATCATTGCAGCACTGGGGCC
AGATGGTAAGCCCTCCCGTATCGTAGTTATCTACACGACGGGGAGTCAGGCAACTATGGATGAACGAAAT
AGACAGATCGCTGAGATAGGTGCCTCACTGATTAAGCATTGGTAACTGTCAGACCAAGTTTACTCATATA
TACTTTAGATTGATTTAAAACTTCATTTTTAATTTAAAAGGATCTAGGTGAAGATCCTTTTTGATAATCT
CATGACCAAAATCCCTTAACGTGAGTTTTCGTTCCACTGAGCGTCAGACCCCGTAGAAAAGATCAAAGGA
TCTTCTTGAGATCCTTTTTTTCTGCGCGTAATCTGCTGCTTGCAAACAAAAAAACCACCGCTACCAGCGG
TGGTTTGTTTGCCGGATCAAGAGCTACCAACTCTTTTTCCGAAGGTAACTGGCTTCAGCAGAGCGCAGAT
ACCAAATACTGTTCTTCTAGTGTAGCCGTAGTTAGGCCACCACTTCAAGAACTCTGTAGCACCGCCTACA
TACCTCGCTCTGCTAATCCTGTTACCAGTGGCTGCTGCCAGTGGCGATAAGTCGTGTCTTACCGGGTTGG
ACTCAAGACGATAGTTACCGGATAAGGCGCAGCGGTCGGGCTGAACGGGGGGTTCGTGCACACAGCCCAG
CTTGGAGCGAACGACCTACACCGAACTGAGATACCTACAGCGTGAGCTATGAGAAAGCGCCACGCTTCCC
GAAGGGAGAAAGGCGGACAGGTATCCGGTAAGCGGCAGGGTCGGAACAGGAGAGCGCACGAGGGAGCTTC
CAGGGGGAAACGCCTGGTATCTTTATAGTCCTGTCGGGTTTCGCCACCTCTGACTTGAGCGTCGATTTTT
GTGATGCTCGTCAGGGGGGCGGAGCCTATGGAAAAACGCCAGCAACGCGGCCTTTTTACGGTTCCTGGCC
TTTTGCTGGCCTTTTGCTCACATGTTCTTTCCTGCGTTATCCCCTGATTCTGTGGATAACCGTATTACCG
CCTTTGAGTGAGCTGATACCGCTCGCCGCAGCCGAACGACCGAGCGCAGCGAGTCAGTGAGC
