>Addgene plasmid #78175 | MXS_BidirectionalCAG | addgene partial sequence | sequence record 150749 | AmpSeq-F 5'-ctcatgagcggatacatatttgaa-3'
TAGGGGTTCCGCGCACATTTCCCCGAATTGGTCGAGAAGCTTGTCGACGAATTCTTTGCCAAAATGATGA
GACAGCACAATAACCAGCACGTTGCCCAGGAGCTGTAGGAAAAAGAAGAAGGCATGAACATGGTTAGCAG
AGGCTCTAGAGCCGCCGGTCACACGCCAGAAGCCGAACCCCGCCCTGCCCCGTCCCCCCCGAAGGCAGCC
GTCCCCCCGCGGACAGCCCCGAGGCTGGAGAGGGAGAAGGGGACGGCGGCGCG
